Addgene plasmid #90625: CFDP1 C12.4 gRNA
Purpose: 3rd generation lentiviral gRNA plasmid targeting human CFDP1
Depositing lab: Iain Cheeseman. Depositing organization: Whitehead Institute for Biomedical Research. Publication: Large-Scale Analysis of CRISPR/Cas9 Cell-Cycle Knockouts Reveals the Diversity of p53-Dependent Responses to Cell-Cycle Defects. McKinley KL, Cheeseman IM. Dev Cell. 2017 Feb 27;40(4):405-420.e2. doi: 10.1016/j.devcel.2017.01.012. Epub 2017 Feb 16. PubMed 28216383.
Backbone
  Vector backbone: pLenti-sgRNA
  Backbone manufacturer: Eric Lander & David Sabatini labs (Addgene plasmid #71409)
  Backbone size w/o insert (bp): 9151
  Vector type: Lentiviral, CRISPR
  Selectable markers: Puromycin
Growth in bacteria
  Bacterial resistance: Ampicillin, 100 μg/mL
  Growth temperature: 37°C
  Growth strain: NEB Stable
  Copy number: Unknown
Gene/Insert
  Gene/Insert name: CFDP1 (Guide Designation C12.4) (alt name: pKMKO series)
  gRNA/shRNA sequence: CACCgAAAAGAAGGAGGACGAACTC
  Species: H. sapiens (human)
  Promoter: U6
  Cloning method: Restriction Enzyme; 5′ cloning site BsmBI (destroyed during cloning); 3′ cloning site BsmBI (destroyed during cloning)
  Sequencing primers: 5′ hU6-F (5'-GAGGGCCTATTTCCCATGATT-3'); 3′ EF1a-R (5'-CACGGCGACTACTGCACTTA-3')
Terms and licenses: Academic/Nonprofit Terms; Industry Terms: Not Available to Industry
Depositor comments: Please note that gRNA target sequence listed is not strictly the 20nt spacer sequence, but also contains the 5' BsmBI overhang. For more information about knockout human cell lines generated using this plasmid, please see http://cellcycleknockouts.wi.mit.edu/ .
How to cite: CFDP1 C12.4 gRNA was a gift from Iain Cheeseman (Addgene plasmid # 90625 ; http://n2t.net/addgene:90625 ; RRID:Addgene_90625)
