[The description below was written by a language model from this plasmid's Addgene catalogue record and pLannotate feature annotations shown in this document.]
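Description:
CFDP1 C12.4 gRNA is a third-generation lentiviral CRISPR guide plasmid built on the pLenti-sgRNA backbone. It carries a single guide RNA directed against human CFDP1. It is propagated in E. coli through a high-copy ColE1/pUC-type origin with ampicillin selection (AmpR under its own bla promoter). It also retains an f1 origin, lac promoter/operator and lacZα remnants, and T3/T7 promoter sites from the parental cloning vector. The catalogue gives the backbone as 9,151 bp without insert, while the full sequence record is 7,302 nt. One possible reason is loss of a stuffer fragment when the guide was cloned, but the record does not say this.

The viral portion is transcribed from an RSV promoter fused to a truncated HIV-1 5′ LTR, which makes production of the genomic RNA Tat-independent. This is followed by the Ψ packaging signal with a gag fragment, the RRE for Rev-dependent nuclear export, and a cPPT/CTS. It ends in a self-inactivating ΔU3 3′ LTR, with an SV40 poly(A) signal and SV40 origin downstream. Inside this frame, a human U6 RNA polymerase III promoter drives the CFDP1 spacer, which was inserted between BsmBI sites that were destroyed during cloning. The spacer is fused to the S. pyogenes guide scaffold, annotated here as a tracrRNA fragment. A separate EF-1α core promoter expresses puromycin N-acetyltransferase, stabilised by a WPRE, so transduced mammalian cells can be selected with puromycin.

No Cas9 is encoded, so the nuclease must be supplied separately in the target cells. The plasmid belongs to a guide series used to generate knockouts of cell-cycle genes in human cell lines.
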