Features (pLannotate 1.2.2; 27 found; start..end, strand, type, name):
    103..124     +  protein_bind   CAP binding site: CAP binding activates transcription in the presence of cAMP. E. coli catabolite activator protein
    139..169     +  promoter       lac promoter: promoter for the E. coli lac operon
    177..193     +  protein_bind   lac operator: The lac repressor binds to the lac operator to inhibit transcription in E. coli. This inhibition can be relieved by adding lactose or isopropyl-β-D-thiogalactopyranoside (IPTG). lac repressor encoded by lacI
    238..256     +  promoter       T3 promoter: promoter for bacteriophage T3 RNA polymerase
    284..510     +  promoter       RSV promoter: Rous sarcoma virus enhancer/promoter
    511..691     +  LTR            5' LTR (truncated): truncated 5' long terminal repeat (LTR) from HIV-1
    738..863     +  misc_feature   HIV-1 Ψ: packaging signal of human immunodeficiency virus type 1
    847..1210    +  CDS            HIV-1 gag (fragment): gag protein from human immunodeficiency virus 1; gag
   1356..1589    +  misc_feature   RRE: The Rev response element (RRE) of HIV-1 allows for Rev-dependent mRNA export from the nucleus to the cytoplasm.
   1966..1992    +  CDS            Rev (fragment): human immunodeficiency virus 1 (HIV-1) Rev protein; rev; enhances nuclear export of unspliced and incompletely spliced viral mRNAs
   1996..2236    +  promoter       U6 promoter: RNA polymerase III promoter for human U6 snRNA
   2284..2351    +  misc_RNA       tracrRNA (fragment): trans-activating CRISPR RNA for the Streptococcus pyogenes CRISPR/Cas9 system
   2400..2517    +  misc_feature   cPPT/CTS: central polypurine tract and central termination sequence of HIV-1
   2586..2797    +  promoter       EF-1α core promoter: core promoter for human elongation factor EF-1α
   2823..3422    +  CDS            PuroR (fragment): puromycin N-acetyltransferase; pac from Streptomyces; confers resistance to puromycin
   3438..4026    +  misc_feature   WPRE: woodchuck hepatitis virus posttranscriptional regulatory element
   4077..4096    +  misc_feature   cPPT/CTS (fragment): central polypurine tract and central termination sequence of HIV-1
   4098..4331    +  LTR            3' LTR (ΔU3): self-inactivating 3' long terminal repeat (LTR) from HIV-1
   4409..4530    +  polyA_signal   SV40 poly(A) signal: SV40 polyadenylation signal
   4570..4705    +  rep_origin     SV40 ori: SV40 origin of replication
   4726..4744    -  promoter       T7 promoter: promoter for bacteriophage T7 RNA polymerase
   4752..4907    +  CDS            lacZα (fragment): LacZα fragment of β-galactosidase; lacZ fragment
   4912..5340    +  rep_origin     f1 ori (sequence partly withheld): f1 bacteriophage origin of replication; arrow indicates direction of (+) strand synthesis
   5393..5497    +  promoter       AmpR promoter: bla
   5498..6358    +  CDS            AmpR: β-lactamase; bla; confers resistance to ampicillin, carbenicillin, and related antibiotics
   6529..7117    +  rep_origin     ori: high-copy-number ColE1/pMB1/pBR322/pUC origin of replication
   7300..90      +  CDS            lacI (fragment) (across the origin): lac repressor; lacI; The lac repressor binds to the lac operator to inhibit transcription in E. coli. This inhibition can be relieved by adding lactose or isopropyl-β-D-thiogalactopyranoside (IPTG).
>Addgene plasmid #90625 | CFDP1 C12.4 gRNA | addgene full sequence | sequence record 183308 | Addgene NGS Result
CCCAATACGCAAACCGCCTCTCCCCGCGCGTTGGCCGATTCATTAATGCAGCTGGCACGACAGGTTTCCC
GACTGGAAAGCGGGCAGTGAGCGCAACGCAATTAATGTGAGTTAGCTCACTCATTAGGCACCCCAGGCTT
TACACTTTATGCTTCCGGCTCGTATGTTGTGTGGAATTGTGAGCGGATAACAATTTCACACAGGAAACAG
CTATGACCATGATTACGCCAAGCGCGCAATTAACCCTCACTAAAGGGAACAAAAGCTGGAGCTGCAAGCT
TAATGTAGTCTTATGCAATACTCTTGTAGTCTTGCAACATGGTAACGATGAGTTAGCAACATGCCTTACA
AGGAGAGAAAAAGCACCGTGCATGCCGATTGGTGGAAGTAAGGTGGTACGATCGTGCCTTATTAGGAAGG
CAACAGACGGGTCTGACATGGATTGGACGAACCACTGAATTGCCGCATTGCAGAGATATTGTATTTAAGT
GCCTAGCTCGATACATAAACGGGTCTCTCTGGTTAGACCAGATCTGAGCCTGGGAGCTCTCTGGCTAACT
AGGGAACCCACTGCTTAAGCCTCAATAAAGCTTGCCTTGAGTGCTTCAAGTAGTGTGTGCCCGTCTGTTG
TGTGACTCTGGTAACTAGAGATCCCTCAGACCCTTTTAGTCAGTGTGGAAAATCTCTAGCAGTGGCGCCC
GAACAGGGACTTGAAAGCGAAAGGGAAACCAGAGGAGCTCTCTCGACGCAGGACTCGGCTTGCTGAAGCG
CGCACGGCAAGAGGCGAGGGGCGGCGACTGGTGAGTACGCCAAAAATTTTGACTAGCGGAGGCTAGAAGG
AGAGAGATGGGTGCGAGAGCGTCAGTATTAAGCGGGGGAGAATTAGATCGCGATGGGAAAAAATTCGGTT
AAGGCCAGGGGGAAAGAAAAAATATAAATTAAAACATATAGTATGGGCAAGCAGGGAGCTAGAACGATTC
GCAGTTAATCCTGGCCTGTTAGAAACATCAGAAGGCTGTAGACAAATACTGGGACAGCTACAACCATCCC
TTCAGACAGGATCAGAAGAACTTAGATCATTATATAATACAGTAGCAACCCTCTATTGTGTGCATCAAAG
GATAGAGATAAAAGACACCAAGGAAGCTTTAGACAAGATAGAGGAAGAGCAAAACAAAAGTAAGACCACC
GCACAGCAAGCGGCCGCTGATCTTCAGACCTGGAGGAGGAGATATGAGGGACAATTGGAGAAGTGAATTA
TATAAATATAAAGTAGTAAAAATTGAACCATTAGGAGTAGCACCCACCAAGGCAAAGAGAAGAGTGGTGC
AGAGAGAAAAAAGAGCAGTGGGAATAGGAGCTTTGTTCCTTGGGTTCTTGGGAGCAGCAGGAAGCACTAT
GGGCGCAGCGTCAATGACGCTGACGGTACAGGCCAGACAATTATTGTCTGGTATAGTGCAGCAGCAGAAC
AATTTGCTGAGGGCTATTGAGGCGCAACAGCATCTGTTGCAACTCACAGTCTGGGGCATCAAGCAGCTCC
AGGCAAGAATCCTGGCTGTGGAAAGATACCTAAAGGATCAACAGCTCCTGGGGATTTGGGGTTGCTCTGG
AAAACTCATTTGCACCACTGCTGTGCCTTGGAATGCTAGTTGGAGTAATAAATCTCTGGAACAGATTTGG
AATCACACGACCTGGATGGAGTGGGACAGAGAAATTAACAATTACACAAGCTTAATACACTCCTTAATTG
AAGAATCGCAAAACCAGCAAGAAAAGAATGAACAAGAATTATTGGAATTAGATAAATGGGCAAGTTTGTG
GAATTGGTTTAACATAACAAATTGGCTGTGGTATATAAAATTATTCATAATGATAGTAGGAGGCTTGGTA
GGTTTAAGAATAGTTTTTGCTGTACTTTCTATAGTGAATAGAGTTAGGCAGGGATATTCACCATTATCGT
TTCAGACCCACCTCCCAACCCCGAGGGGACCCAGAGAGGGCCTATTTCCCATGATTCCTTCATATTTGCA
TATACGATACAAGGCTGTTAGAGAGATAATTAGAATTAATTTGACTGTAAACACAAAGATATTAGTACAA
AATACGTGACGTAGAAAGTAATAATTTCTTGGGTAGTTTGCAGTTTTAAAATTATGTTTTAAAATGGACT
ATCATATGCTTACCGTAACTTGAAAGTATTTCGATTTCTTGGCTTTATATATCTTGTGGAAAGGACGAAA
CACCGAAAAGAAGGAGGACGAACTCGTTTAAGAGCTATGCTGGAAACAGCATAGCAAGTTTAAATAAGGC
TAGTCCGTTATCAACTTGAAAAAGTGGCACCGAGTCGGTGCTTTTTTTGAATTCTAGATCTTGAGACAAA
TGGCAGTATTCATCCACAATTTTAAAAGAAAAGGGGGGATTGGGGGGTACAGTGCAGGGGAAAGAATAGT
AGACATAATAGCAACAGACATACAAACTAAAGAATTACAAAAACAAATTACAAAAATTCAAAATTTTCGG
GTTTATTACAGGGACAGCAGAGATCCACTTTGGCGCCGGCTCGAGTGGCTCCGGTGCCCGTCAGTGGGCA
GAGCGCACATCGCCCACAGTCCCCGAGAAGTTGGGGGGAGGGGTCGGCAATTGAACCGGTGCCTAGAGAA
GGTGGCGCGGGGTAAACTGGGAAAGTGATGTCGTGTACTGGCTCCGCCTTTTTCCCGAGGGTGGGGGAGA
ACCGTATATAAGTGCAGTAGTCGCCGTGAACGTTCTTTTTCGCAACGGGTTTGCCGCCAGAACACAGGTG
TCGTGACGCGGGATCCGCCACCATGACCGAGTACAAGCCCACGGTGCGCCTCGCCACCCGCGACGACGTC
CCCAGGGCCGTACGCACCCTCGCCGCCGCGTTCGCCGACTACCCCGCCACGCGCCACACCGTCGATCCGG
ACCGCCACATCGAGCGGGTCACCGAGCTGCAAGAACTCTTCCTCACGCGCGTCGGGCTCGACATCGGCAA
GGTGTGGGTCGCGGACGACGGCGCCGCGGTGGCGGTCTGGACCACGCCGGAGAGCGTCGAAGCGGGGGCG
GTGTTCGCCGAGATCGGCCCGCGCATGGCCGAGTTGAGCGGTTCCCGGCTGGCCGCGCAGCAACAGATGG
AAGGCCTCCTGGCGCCGCACCGGCCCAAGGAGCCCGCGTGGTTCCTGGCCACCGTCGGAGTCTCGCCCGA
CCACCAGGGCAAGGGTCTGGGCAGCGCCGTCGTGCTCCCCGGAGTGGAGGCGGCCGAGCGCGCCGGGGTG
CCCGCCTTCCTGGAGACCTCCGCGCCCCGCAACCTCCCCTTCTACGAGCGGCTCGGCTTCACCGTCACCG
CCGACGTCGAGGTGCCCGAAGGACCGCGCACCTGGTGCATGACCCGCAAGCCCGGTGCCTGAACGCGTTA
AGTCGACAATCAACCTCTGGATTACAAAATTTGTGAAAGATTGACTGGTATTCTTAACTATGTTGCTCCT
TTTACGCTATGTGGATACGCTGCTTTAATGCCTTTGTATCATGCTATTGCTTCCCGTATGGCTTTCATTT
TCTCCTCCTTGTATAAATCCTGGTTGCTGTCTCTTTATGAGGAGTTGTGGCCCGTTGTCAGGCAACGTGG
CGTGGTGTGCACTGTGTTTGCTGACGCAACCCCCACTGGTTGGGGCATTGCCACCACCTGTCAGCTCCTT
TCCGGGACTTTCGCTTTCCCCCTCCCTATTGCCACGGCGGAACTCATCGCCGCCTGCCTTGCCCGCTGCT
GGACAGGGGCTCGGCTGTTGGGCACTGACAATTCCGTGGTGTTGTCGGGGAAATCATCGTCCTTTCCTTG
GCTGCTCGCCTGTGTTGCCACCTGGATTCTGCGCGGGACGTCCTTCTGCTACGTCCCTTCGGCCCTCAAT
CCAGCGGACCTTCCTTCCCGCGGCCTGCTGCCGGCTCTGCGGCCTCTTCCGCGTCTTCGCCTTCGCCCTC
AGACGAGTCGGATCTCCCTTTGGGCCGCCTCCCCGCGTCGACTTTAAGACCAATGACTTACAAGGCAGCT
GTAGATCTTAGCCACTTTTTAAAAGAAAAGGGGGGACTGGAAGGGCTAATTCACTCCCAACGAAGACAAG
ATCTGCTTTTTGCTTGTACTGGGTCTCTCTGGTTAGACCAGATCTGAGCCTGGGAGCTCTCTGGCTAACT
AGGGAACCCACTGCTTAAGCCTCAATAAAGCTTGCCTTGAGTGCTTCAAGTAGTGTGTGCCCGTCTGTTG
TGTGACTCTGGTAACTAGAGATCCCTCAGACCCTTTTAGTCAGTGTGGAAAATCTCTAGCAGTACGTATA
GTAGTTCATGTCATCTTATTATTCAGTATTTATAACTTGCAAAGAAATGAATATCAGAGAGTGAGAGGAA
CTTGTTTATTGCAGCTTATAATGGTTACAAATAAAGCAATAGCATCACAAATTTCACAAATAAAGCATTT
TTTTCACTGCATTCTAGTTGTGGTTTGTCCAAACTCATCAATGTATCTTATCATGTCTGGCTCTAGCTAT
CCCGCCCCTAACTCCGCCCATCCCGCCCCTAACTCCGCCCAGTTCCGCCCATTCTCCGCCCCATGGCTGA
CTAATTTTTTTTATTTATGCAGAGGCCGAGGCCGCCTCGGCCTCTGAGCTATTCCAGAAGTAGTGAGGAG
GCTTTTTTGGAGGCCTAGGGACGTACCCAATTCGCCCTATAGTGAGTCGTATTACGCGCGCTCACTGGCC
GTCGTTTTACAACGTCGTGACTGGGAAAACCCTGGCGTTACCCAACTTAATCGCCTTGCAGCACATCCCC
CTTTCGCCAGCTGGCGTAATAGCGAAGAGGCCCGCACCGATCGCCCTTCCCAACAGTTGCGCAGCCTGAA
TGGCGAATGGG
[124 nt withheld, positions 4912-5035]
C
[91 nt withheld, positions 5037-5127]
A
[49 nt withheld, positions 5129-5177]
CCTTTGACGTTGGAGTCCACGTTCTTT
[37 nt withheld, positions 5205-5241]
ACCCTATCTCGGTCTATTCTTTTGATTTATAAGGGATTTTGCCGATTTCGGCCTATTGGTTAAAAAATGA
GCTGATTTAACAAAAATTTAACGCGAATTTTAACAAAATATTAACGCTTACAATTTAGGTGGCACTTTTC
GGGGAAATGTGCGCGGAACCCCTATTTGTTTATTTTTCTAAATACATTCAAATATGTATCCGCTCATGAG
ACAATAACCCTGATAAATGCTTCAATAATATTGAAAAAGGAAGAGTATGAGTATTCAACATTTCCGTGTC
GCCCTTATTCCCTTTTTTGCGGCATTTTGCCTTCCTGTTTTTGCTCACCCAGAAACGCTGGTGAAAGTAA
AAGATGCTGAAGATCAGTTGGGTGCACGAGTGGGTTACATCGAACTGGATCTCAACAGCGGTAAGATCCT
TGAGAGTTTTCGCCCCGAAGAACGTTTTCCAATGATGAGCACTTTTAAAGTTCTGCTATGTGGCGCGGTA
TTATCCCGTATTGACGCCGGGCAAGAGCAACTCGGTCGCCGCATACACTATTCTCAGAATGACTTGGTTG
AGTACTCACCAGTCACAGAAAAGCATCTTACGGATGGCATGACAGTAAGAGAATTATGCAGTGCTGCCAT
AACCATGAGTGATAACACTGCGGCCAACTTACTTCTGACAACGATCGGAGGACCGAAGGAGCTAACCGCT
TTTTTGCACAACATGGGGGATCATGTAACTCGCCTTGATCGTTGGGAACCGGAGCTGAATGAAGCCATAC
CAAACGACGAGCGTGACACCACGATGCCTGTAGCAATGGCAACAACGTTGCGCAAACTATTAACTGGCGA
ACTACTTACTCTAGCTTCCCGGCAACAATTAATAGACTGGATGGAGGCGGATAAAGTTGCAGGACCACTT
CTGCGCTCGGCCCTTCCGGCTGGCTGGTTTATTGCTGATAAATCTGGAGCCGGTGAGCGTGGGTCTCGCG
GTATCATTGCAGCACTGGGGCCAGATGGTAAGCCCTCCCGTATCGTAGTTATCTACACGACGGGGAGTCA
GGCAACTATGGATGAACGAAATAGACAGATCGCTGAGATAGGTGCCTCACTGATTAAGCATTGGTAACTG
TCAGACCAAGTTTACTCATATATACTTTAGATTGATTTAAAACTTCATTTTTAATTTAAAAGGATCTAGG
TGAAGATCCTTTTTGATAATCTCATGACCAAAATCCCTTAACGTGAGTTTTCGTTCCACTGAGCGTCAGA
CCCCGTAGAAAAGATCAAAGGATCTTCTTGAGATCCTTTTTTTCTGCGCGTAATCTGCTGCTTGCAAACA
AAAAAACCACCGCTACCAGCGGTGGTTTGTTTGCCGGATCAAGAGCTACCAACTCTTTTTCCGAAGGTAA
CTGGCTTCAGCAGAGCGCAGATACCAAATACTGTTCTTCTAGTGTAGCCGTAGTTAGGCCACCACTTCAA
GAACTCTGTAGCACCGCCTACATACCTCGCTCTGCTAATCCTGTTACCAGTGGCTGCTGCCAGTGGCGAT
AAGTCGTGTCTTACCGGGTTGGACTCAAGACGATAGTTACCGGATAAGGCGCAGCGGTCGGGCTGAACGG
GGGGTTCGTGCACACAGCCCAGCTTGGAGCGAACGACCTACACCGAACTGAGATACCTACAGCGTGAGCT
ATGAGAAAGCGCCACGCTTCCCGAAGGGAGAAAGGCGGACAGGTATCCGGTAAGCGGCAGGGTCGGAACA
GGAGAGCGCACGAGGGAGCTTCCAGGGGGAAACGCCTGGTATCTTTATAGTCCTGTCGGGTTTCGCCACC
TCTGACTTGAGCGTCGATTTTTGTGATGCTCGTCAGGGGGGCGGAGCCTATGGAAAAACGCCAGCAACGC
GGCCTTTTTACGGTTCCTGGCCTTTTGCTGGCCTTTTGCTCACATGTTCTTTCCTGCGTTATCCCCTGAT
TCTGTGGATAACCGTATTACCGCCTTTGAGTGAGCTGATACCGCTCGCCGCAGCCGAACGACCGAGCGCA
GCGAGTCAGTGAGCGAGGAAGCGGAAGAGCG
